Addgene plasmid #26848: pXP618
Purpose: (Empty Backbone)
Depositing lab: Nancy DaSilva & Suzanne Sandmeyer. Depositing organization: University of California, Irvine. Publication: A vector set for systematic metabolic engineering in Saccharomyces cerevisiae. Fang F, Salmon K, Shen MW, Aeling KA, Ito E, Irwin B, Tran UP, Hatfield GW, Da Silva NA, Sandmeyer S. Yeast. 2011 Feb;28(2):123-36. doi: 10.1002/yea.1824. Epub 2010 Oct 8. PubMed 20936606.
Backbone
  Vector backbone: pUC18
  Backbone size (bp): 5677
  Modifications to backbone: N/A
  Vector type: Yeast Expression, Cre/Lox
  Selectable markers: URA3
Growth in bacteria
  Bacterial resistance: Ampicillin, 100 μg/mL
  Growth temperature: 37°C
  Growth strain: DH5alpha
  Copy number: High Copy
Gene/Insert
  Gene/Insert name: None
  Cloning method: Restriction Enzyme; 5′ cloning site SpeI (not destroyed); 3′ cloning site XhoI (not destroyed)
  Sequencing primers: 5′ N/A
Terms and licenses: Academic/Nonprofit Terms; Industry Terms: Not Available to Industry
How to cite: pXP618 was a gift from Nancy DaSilva & Suzanne Sandmeyer (Addgene plasmid # 26848 ; http://n2t.net/addgene:26848 ; RRID:Addgene_26848)
