[The description below was written by a language model from this plasmid's Addgene catalogue record and pLannotate feature annotations shown in this document.]
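Description:
pXP618 is an empty yeast expression backbone of 5,677 bp built on pUC18, belonging to a vector set designed for systematic metabolic engineering in Saccharomyces cerevisiae. It is a shuttle plasmid. In E. coli it replicates at high copy from the ColE1/pUC-type origin and is selected through the β-lactamase (AmpR) gene and its native promoter. In yeast it is maintained episomally by the 2μ origin, which typically gives multicopy propagation, and is selected by URA3 complementation of uracil auxotrophy. Leftover pUC elements (lac promoter, operator and CAP site, plus fragments of lacI, rop, bom and the multiple cloning site) are annotated but have no evident role in the design.

The URA3 promoter and coding sequence are flanked by two loxP sites in the same orientation, so Cre recombinase can excise the marker and allow it to be reused in successive rounds of strain engineering. URA3 is also counterselectable with 5-fluoroorotic acid, which offers a way to select for cells that have lost the marker. The expression cassette accepts a gene of interest between retained SpeI and XhoI sites, and the annotated CYC1 terminator presumably provides transcription termination for the insert. The feature table does not identify a yeast promoter upstream of that terminator, although an unannotated stretch of about 400 bp lies there, and the catalogue fields do not name one, so the promoter driving the insert is not stated in the record. No insert is present. The plasmid is intended as a recipient vector for expressing pathway genes in yeast.
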