Features (pLannotate 1.2.2; 17 found; start..end, strand, type, name):
    137..189     +  misc_feature   bom (fragment): basis of mobility region from pBR322
    598..845     +  terminator     CYC1 terminator: S. cerevisiae CYC1; transcription terminator for CYC1
    850..890     -  misc_feature   MCS (fragment): pUC18/19 multiple cloning site
    891..924     +  protein_bind   loxP: Cre-mediated recombination occurs in the 8-bp core sequence (GCATACAT). Cre recombinase
    940..1155    +  promoter       URA3 promoter: S. cerevisiae URA3
   1156..1959    +  CDS            URA3: orotidine-5'-phosphate decarboxylase, required for uracil biosynthesis; S. cerevisiae URA3; yeast auxotrophic marker, counterselectable with 5-fluoroorotic acid (5-FOA)
   2038..2071    +  protein_bind   loxP: Cre-mediated recombination occurs in the 8-bp core sequence (GCATACAT). Cre recombinase
   2072..2093    -  misc_feature   MCS (fragment): pUC18/19 multiple cloning site
   2094..3436    -  rep_origin     2μ ori: yeast 2μ plasmid origin of replication
   3480..3496    -  protein_bind   lac operator: The lac repressor binds to the lac operator to inhibit transcription in E. coli. This inhibition can be relieved by adding lactose or isopropyl-β-D-thiogalactopyranoside (IPTG). lac repressor encoded by lacI
   3504..3534    -  promoter       lac promoter: promoter for the E. coli lac operon
   3549..3570    -  protein_bind   CAP binding site: CAP binding activates transcription in the presence of cAMP. E. coli catabolite activator protein
   3583..3675    -  CDS            lacI (fragment): lac repressor; lacI; The lac repressor binds to the lac operator to inhibit transcription in E. coli. This inhibition can be relieved by adding lactose or isopropyl-β-D-thiogalactopyranoside (IPTG).
   3858..4446    -  rep_origin     ori: high-copy-number ColE1/pMB1/pBR322/pUC origin of replication
   4617..5477    -  CDS            AmpR: β-lactamase; bla; confers resistance to ampicillin, carbenicillin, and related antibiotics
   5478..5582    -  promoter       AmpR promoter: bla
   5677..35      +  CDS            rop (fragment) (across the origin): Rop protein, which maintains plasmids at low copy number; rop
>Addgene plasmid #26848 | pXP618 | depositor full sequence | sequence record 12716 | Author sequence
TCGCGCGTTTCGGTGATGACGGTGAAAACCTCTGACACATGCAGCTCCCGGAGACGGTCACAGCTTGTCT
GTAAGCGGATGCCGGGAGCAGACAAGCCCGTCAGGGCGCGTCAGCGGGTGTTGGCGGGTGTCGGGGCTGG
CTTAACTATGCGGCATCAGAGCAGATTGTACTGAGAGTGCACCATATGCTCGTAGGAACAATTTCGGGCC
CCTGCGTGTTCTTCTGAGGTTCATCTTTTACATTTGCTTCTGCTGGATAATTTTCAGAGGCAACAAGGAA
AAATTAGATGGCAAAAAGTCGTCTTTCAAGGAAAAATCCCCACCATCTTTCGAGATCCCCTGTAACTTAT
TGGCAACTGAAAGAATGAAAAGGAGGAAAATACAAAATATACTAGAACTGAAAAAAAAAAAGTATAAATA
GAGACGATATATGCCAATACTTCACAATGTTCGAATCTATTCTTCATTTGCAGCTATTGTAAAATAATAA
AACATCAAGAACAAACAAGCTCAACTTGTCTTTTCTAAGAACAAAGAATAAACACAAAAACAAAAAGTTT
TTTTAATTTTAATCAAAAAACTAGTGATATCCTCGAGTCATGTAATTAGTTATGTCACGCTTACATTCAC
GCCCTCCCCCCACATCCGCTCTAACCGAAAAGGAAGGAGTTAGACAACCTGAAGTCTAGGTCCCTATTTA
TTTTTTTATAGTTATGTTAGTATTAAGAACGTTATTTATATTTCAAATTTTTCTTTTTTTTCTGTACAGA
CGCGTGTACGCATGTAACATTATACTGAAAACCTTGCTTGAGAAGGTTTTGGGACGCTCGAAGGCTTTAA
TTTGCGGCCAAGCTTGCATGCCTGCAGGTCGACTCTAGAGGATCCCCGGGATAACTTCGTATAGCATACA
TTATACGAAGTTATGCACCATACCACCTTTTCAATTCATCATTTTTTTTTTATTCTTTTTTTTGATTTCG
GTTTCCTTGAAATTTTTTTGATTCGGTAATCTCCGAACAGAAGGAAGAACGAAGGAAGGAGCACAGACTT
AGATTGGTATATATACGCATATGTAGTGTTGAAGAAACATGAAATTGCCCAGTATTCTTAACCCAACTGC
ACAGAACAAAAACCTGCAGGAAACGAAGATAAATCATGTCGAAAGCTACATATAAGGAACGTGCTGCTAC
TCATCCTAGTCCTGTTGCTGCCAAGCTATTTAATATCATGCACGAAAAGCAAACAAACTTGTGTGCTTCA
TTGGATGTTCGTACCACCAAGGAATTACTGGAGTTAGTTGAAGCATTAGGTCCCAAAATTTGTTTACTAA
AAACACATGTGGATATCTTGACTGATTTTTCCATGGAGGGCACAGTTAAGCCGCTAAAGGCATTATCCGC
CAAGTACAATTTTTTACTCTTCGAAGACAGAAAATTTGCTGACATTGGTAATACAGTCAAATTGCAGTAC
TCTGCGGGTGTATACAGAATAGCAGAATGGGCAGACATTACGAATGCACACGGTGTGGTGGGCCCAGGTA
TTGTTAGCGGTTTGAAGCAGGCGGCAGAAGAAGTAACAAAGGAACCTAGAGGCCTTTTGATGTTAGCAGA
ATTGTCATGCAAGGGCTCCCTATCTACTGGAGAATATACTAAGGGTACTGTTGACATTGCGAAGAGCGAC
AAAGATTTTGTTATCGGCTTTATTGCTCAAAGAGACATGGGTGGAAGAGATGAAGGTTACGATTGGTTGA
TTATGACACCCGGTGTGGGTTTAGATGACAAGGGAGACGCATTGGGTCAACAGTATAGAACCGTGGATGA
TGTGGTCTCTACAGGATCTGACATTATTATTGTTGGAAGAGGACTATTTGCAAAGGGAAGGGATGCTAAG
GTAGAGGGTGAACGTTACAGAAAAGCAGGCTGGGAAGCATATTTGAGAAGATGCGGCCAGCAAAACTAAA
AAACTGTATTATAAGTAAATGCATGTATACTAAACTCACAAATTAGAGCTTCAATTTAATTATATCAGTT
ATTACCCATAACTTCGTATAGCATACATTATACGAAGTTATCCCGGGTACCGAGCTCGAATTCAACGAAG
CATCTGTGCTTCATTTTGTAGAACAAAAATGCAACGCGAGAGCGCTAATTTTTCAAACAAAGAATCTGAG
CTGCATTTTTACAGAACAGAAATGCAACGCGAAAGCGCTATTTTACCAACGAAGAATCTGTGCTTCATTT
TTGTAAAACAAAAATGCAACGCGAGAGCGCTAATTTTTCAAACAAAGAATCTGAGCTGCATTTTTACAGA
ACAGAAATGCAACGCGAGAGCGCTATTTTACCAACAAAGAATCTATACTTCTTTTTTGTTCTACAAAAAT
GCATCCCGAGAGCGCTATTTTTCTAACAAAGCATCTTAGATTACTTTTTTTCTCCTTTGTGCGCTCTATA
ATGCAGTCTCTTGATAACTTTTTGCACTGTAGGTCCGTTAAGGTTAGAAGAAGGCTACTTTGGTGTCTAT
TTTCTCTTCCATAAAAAAAGCCTGACTCCACTTCCCGCGTTTACTGATTACTAGCGAAGCTGCGGGTGCA
TTTTTTCAAGATAAAGGCATCCCCGATTATATTCTATACCGATGTGGATTGCGCATACTTTGTGAACAGA
AAGTGATAGCGTTGATGATTCTTCATTGGTCAGAAAATTATGAACGGTTTCTTCTATTTTGTCTCTATAT
ACTACGTATAGGAAATGTTTACATTTTCGTATTGTTTTCGATTCACTCTATGAATAGTTCTTACTACAAT
TTTTTTGTCTAAAGAGTAATACTAGAGATAAACATAAAAAATGTAGAGGTCGAGTTTAGATGCAAGTTCA
AGGAGCGAAAGGTGGATGGGTAGGTTATATAGGGATATAGCACAGAGATATATAGCAAAGAGATACTTTT
GAGCAATGTTTGTGGAAGCGGTATTCGCAATATTTTAGTAGCTCGTTACAGTCCGGTGCGTTTTTGGTTT
TTTGAAAGTGCGTCTTCAGAGCGCTTTTGGTTTTCAAAAGCGCTCTGAAGTTCCTATACTTTCTAGAGAA
TAGGAACTTCGGAATAGGAACTTCAAAGCGTTTCCGAAAACGAGCGCTTCCGAAAATGCAACGCGAGCTG
CGCACATACAGCTCACTGTTCACGTCGCACCTATATCTGCGTGTTGCCTGTATATATATATACATGAGAA
GAACGGCATAGTGCGTGTTTATGCTTAAATGCGTACTTATATGCGTCTATTTATGTAGGATGAAAGGTAG
TCTAGTACCTCCTGTGATATTATCCCATTCCATGCGGGGTATCGTATGCTTCCTTCAGCACTACCCTTTA
GCTGTTCTATATGCTGCCACTCCTCAATTGGATTAGTCTCATCCTTCAATGCTATCATTTCCTTTGATAT
TGGATCATACGAATTCGTAATCATGGTCATAGCTGTTTCCTGTGTGAAATTGTTATCCGCTCACAATTCC
ACACAACATACGAGCCGGAAGCATAAAGTGTAAAGCCTGGGGTGCCTAATGAGTGAGCTAACTCACATTA
ATTGCGTTGCGCTCACTGCCCGCTTTCCAGTCGGGAAACCTGTCGTGCCAGCTGCATTAATGAATCGGCC
AACGCGCGGGGAGAGGCGGTTTGCGTATTGGGCGCTCTTCCGCTTCCTCGCTCACTGACTCGCTGCGCTC
GGTCGTTCGGCTGCGGCGAGCGGTATCAGCTCACTCAAAGGCGGTAATACGGTTATCCACAGAATCAGGG
GATAACGCAGGAAAGAACATGTGAGCAAAAGGCCAGCAAAAGGCCAGGAACCGTAAAAAGGCCGCGTTGC
TGGCGTTTTTCCATAGGCTCCGCCCCCCTGACGAGCATCACAAAAATCGACGCTCAAGTCAGAGGTGGCG
AAACCCGACAGGACTATAAAGATACCAGGCGTTTCCCCCTGGAAGCTCCCTCGTGCGCTCTCCTGTTCCG
ACCCTGCCGCTTACCGGATACCTGTCCGCCTTTCTCCCTTCGGGAAGCGTGGCGCTTTCTCATAGCTCAC
GCTGTAGGTATCTCAGTTCGGTGTAGGTCGTTCGCTCCAAGCTGGGCTGTGTGCACGAACCCCCCGTTCA
GCCCGACCGCTGCGCCTTATCCGGTAACTATCGTCTTGAGTCCAACCCGGTAAGACACGACTTATCGCCA
CTGGCAGCAGCCACTGGTAACAGGATTAGCAGAGCGAGGTATGTAGGCGGTGCTACAGAGTTCTTGAAGT
GGTGGCCTAACTACGGCTACACTAGAAGGACAGTATTTGGTATCTGCGCTCTGCTGAAGCCAGTTACCTT
CGGAAAAAGAGTTGGTAGCTCTTGATCCGGCAAACAAACCACCGCTGGTAGCGGTGGTTTTTTTGTTTGC
AAGCAGCAGATTACGCGCAGAAAAAAAGGATCTCAAGAAGATCCTTTGATCTTTTCTACGGGGTCTGACG
CTCAGTGGAACGAAAACTCACGTTAAGGGATTTTGGTCATGAGATTATCAAAAAGGATCTTCACCTAGAT
CCTTTTAAATTAAAAATGAAGTTTTAAATCAATCTAAAGTATATATGAGTAAACTTGGTCTGACAGTTAC
CAATGCTTAATCAGTGAGGCACCTATCTCAGCGATCTGTCTATTTCGTTCATCCATAGTTGCCTGACTCC
CCGTCGTGTAGATAACTACGATACGGGAGGGCTTACCATCTGGCCCCAGTGCTGCAATGATACCGCGAGA
CCCACGCTCACCGGCTCCAGATTTATCAGCAATAAACCAGCCAGCCGGAAGGGCCGAGCGCAGAAGTGGT
CCTGCAACTTTATCCGCCTCCATCCAGTCTATTAATTGTTGCCGGGAAGCTAGAGTAAGTAGTTCGCCAG
TTAATAGTTTGCGCAACGTTGTTGCCATTGCTACAGGCATCGTGGTGTCACGCTCGTCGTTTGGTATGGC
TTCATTCAGCTCCGGTTCCCAACGATCAAGGCGAGTTACATGATCCCCCATGTTGTGCAAAAAAGCGGTT
AGCTCCTTCGGTCCTCCGATCGTTGTCAGAAGTAAGTTGGCCGCAGTGTTATCACTCATGGTTATGGCAG
CACTGCATAATTCTCTTACTGTCATGCCATCCGTAAGATGCTTTTCTGTGACTGGTGAGTACTCAACCAA
GTCATTCTGAGAATAGTGTATGCGGCGACCGAGTTGCTCTTGCCCGGCGTCAATACGGGATAATACCGCG
CCACATAGCAGAACTTTAAAAGTGCTCATCATTGGAAAACGTTCTTCGGGGCGAAAACTCTCAAGGATCT
TACCGCTGTTGAGATCCAGTTCGATGTAACCCACTCGTGCACCCAACTGATCTTCAGCATCTTTTACTTT
CACCAGCGTTTCTGGGTGAGCAAAAACAGGAAGGCAAAATGCCGCAAAAAAGGGAATAAGGGCGACACGG
AAATGTTGAATACTCATACTCTTCCTTTTTCAATATTATTGAAGCATTTATCAGGGTTATTGTCTCATGA
GCGGATACATATTTGAATGTATTTAGAAAAATAAACAAATAGGGGTTCCGCGCACATTTCCCCGAAAAGT
GCCACCTGACGTCTAAGAAACCATTATTATCATGACATTAACCTATAAAAATAGGCGTATCACGAGGCCC
TTTCGTC
