>Addgene plasmid #26848 | pXP618 | addgene partial sequence | sequence record 33082 | 26848 with URA3-F 5'-GAGAAGATGCGGCCAGCAAAA
TGCATGTATACTAAACTCACAAATTAGAGCTTCAATTTAATTATATCAGTTATTACCCATAACTTCGTAT
AGCATACATTATACGAAGTTATCCCGGGTACCGAGCTCGAATTCAACGAAGCATCTGTGCTTCATTTTGT
AGAACAAAAATGCAACGCGAGAGCGCTAATTTTTCAAACAAAGAATCTGAGCTGCATTTTTACAGAACAG
AAATGCAACGCGAAAGCGCTATTTTACCAACGAAGAATCTGTGCTTCATTTTTGTAAAACAAAAATGCAA
CGCGAGAGCGCTAATTTTTCAAACAAAGAATCTGAGCTGCATTTTTACAGAACAGAAATGCAACGCGAGA
GCGCTATTTTACCAACAAAGAATCTATACTTCTTTTTTGTTCTACAAAAATGCATCCCGAGAGCGCTATT
TTTCTAACAAAGCATCTTAGATTACTTTTTTTCTCCTTTGTGCGCTCTATAATGCAGTCTCTTGATAACT
TTTTGCACTGTAGGTCCGTTAAGGTTAGAAGAAGGCTACTTTGGTGTCTATTTTCTCTTCCATAAAAAAA
GCCTGACTCCACTTCCCGCGTTTACTGATTACTAGCGAAGCTGCGGGTGCATTTTTTCAAGATAAAGGCA
TCCCCGATTATATTCTATACCGATGTGGATTGCGCATACTTTGTGAACAGAAAGTGATAGCGTTGATGAT
TCTTCATTGGTCAGAAAATTATGAACGGTTTCTTCTATTTTGTCTCTATATACTACGTATAGGAAATGTT
TACATTTTCGTATTGTTTTCGATTCACTCTATGAATAGTTCTTACTACAATTTTTTTGTCTAAAGAGTAA
TACTAGAGATAAACATAAAAAATGTAGAGGTCGA
